>Addgene plasmid #23578 | pDONR223-AGK | depositor partial sequence | sequence record 10747 | Author sequence
ATGACGGTGTTCTTTAAAACGCTTCGAAATCACTGGAAGAAAACTACAGCTGGGCTCTGCCTGCTGACCT
GGGGAGGCCATTGGCTCTATGGAAAACACTGTGATAACCTCCTAAGGAGAGCAGCCTGTCAAGAAGCTCA
GGTGTTTGGCAATCAACTCATTCCTCCCAATGCACAAGTGAAGAAGGCCACTGTTTTTCTCAATCCTGCA
GCTTGCAAAGGAAAAGCTAGGACTCTATTTGAAAAAAATGCTGCCCCGATTTTACATTTATCTGGCATGG
ATGTGACTATTGTTAAGACAGATTATGAGGGACAAGCCAAGAAACTCCTGGAACTGATGGAAAACACGGA
TGTGATCATTGTTGCAGGAGGAGATGGGACACTGCAGGAGGTTGTTACTGGTGTTCTTCGACGAACAGAT
GAGGCTACCTTCAGTAAGATTCCCATTGGATTTATCCCACTGGGAGAGACCAGTAGTTTGAGTCATACCC
TCTTTGCCGAAAGTGGAAACAAAGTCCAACATATTACTGATGCCACACTTGCCATTGTGAAAGGAGAGAC
AGTTCCACTTGATGTCTTGCAGATCAAGGGTGAAAAGGAACAGCCTGTATTTGCAATGACCGGCCTTCGA
TGGGGATCTTTCAGAGATGCTGGCGTCAAAGTTAGCAAGTACTGGTATCTTGGGCCTCTAAAAATCAAAG
CAGCCCACTTTTTCAGCACTCTTAAGGAGTGGCCTCAGACTCATCAAGCCTCTATCTCATACACGGGACC
TACAGAGAGACCTCCCAATGAACCAGAGGAGACCCCTGTACAAAGGCCTTCTTTGTACAGGAGAATATTA
CGAAGGCTTGCGTCCTACTGGGCACAACCACAGGATGCCCTTTCCCAAGAGGTGAGCCCGGAGGTCTGGA
AAGATGTGCAGCTGTCCACCATTGAACTGTCCATCACAACACGGAATAATCAGCTTGACCCGACAAGCAA
AGAAGATTTTCTGAATATCTGCATTGAACCTGACACCATCAGCAAAGGAGACTTTATAACTATAGGAAGT
CGAAAGGTGAGAAACCCCAAGCTGCACGTGGAGGGCACGGAGTGTCTCCAAGCCAGCCAGTGCACTTTGC
TTATCCCGGAGGGAGCAGGGGGCTCTTTTAGCATTGACAGTGAGGAGTATGAAGCGATGCCTGTGGAGGT
GAAACTGCTCCCCAGGAAGCTGCAGTTCTTCTGTGATCCTAGGAAGAGAGAACAGATGCTCACAAGCCCC
ACCCAGTGA
