>Addgene plasmid #23578 | pDONR223-AGK | addgene partial sequence | sequence record 29418 | 23578 with M13pUC-fwd
AGCTCGGGCCCAATAATGATTTTATTTTGACTGATAGTGACCTGTTCGTTGCAACAAATTGATGAGCAAT
GCTTTTTTATAATGCCAACTTTGTACAAAAAAGTTGGCATGACGGTGTTCTTTAAAACGCTTCGAAATCA
CTGGAAGAAAACTACAGCTGGGCTCTGCCTGCTGACCTGGGGAGGCCATTGGCTCTATGGAAAACACTGT
GATAACCTCCTAAGGAGAGCAGCCTGTCAAGAAGCTCAGGTGTTTGGCAATCAACTCATTCCTCCCAATG
CACAAGTGAAGAAGGCCACTGTTTTTCTCAATCCTGCAGCTTGCAAAGGAAAAGCTAGGACTCTATTTGA
AAAAAATGCTGCCCCGATTTTACATTTATCTGGCATGGATGTGACTATTGTTAAGACAGATTATGAGGGA
CAAGCCAAGAAACTCCTGGAACTGATGGAAAACACGGATGTGATCATTGTTGCAGGAGGAGATGGGACAC
TGCAGGAGGTTGTTACTGGTGTTCTTCGACGAACAGATGAGGCTACCTTCAGTAAGATTCCCATTGGATT
TATCCCACTGGGAGAGACCAGTAGTTTGAGTCATACCCTCTTTGCCGAAAGTGGAAACAAAGG
