[The description below was written by a language model from this plasmid's Addgene catalogue record.]
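Description:
pDONR223-AGK is a Gateway entry-type clone built in the Invitrogen pDONR223 donor vector backbone (about 5 kb without insert). It carries the human AGK open reading frame, which encodes acylglycerol kinase, also known as multiple substrate lipid kinase (MULK). The roughly 1.27 kb insert was introduced by Gateway recombination. The plasmid is maintained in E. coli as a high-copy construct under spectinomycin selection. The insert can be read from either side with standard M13 forward and reverse primers. No feature table accompanies the record, so the origin of replication and the exact recombination sites flanking the ORF are not listed. In a Gateway clone of this kind the ORF would normally sit between att sites, which permit its transfer into destination vectors.

The key design feature is that the AGK ORF lacks a stop codon. This "open" configuration allows recombination into a destination vector that supplies a C-terminal epitope tag of choice along with the stop codon, giving an in-frame fusion. The record names no promoter driving the ORF, and the depositors state that the plasmid should not be transfected directly, so it serves as a shuttle and storage clone rather than an expression construct. For mammalian expression, the depositors point to a companion set of custom lentiviral destination vectors (pLX301 to pLX304), which are obtained separately. The clone belongs to a kit of ORFs associated with a study of how MAP kinase pathway reactivation drives resistance to RAF inhibition, which fits its use in gain-of-function expression experiments and screens.
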