Addgene plasmid #23578: pDONR223-AGK
Depositing lab: William Hahn & David Root. Depositing organization: Dana-Farber Cancer Institute. Publication: COT drives resistance to RAF inhibition through MAP kinase pathway reactivation. Johannessen CM, Boehm JS, Kim SY, Thomas SR, Wardwell L, Johnson LA, Emery CM, Stransky N, Cogdill AP, Barretina J, Caponigro G, Hieronymus H, Murray RR, Salehi-Ashtiani K, Hill DE, Vidal M, Zhao JJ, Yang X, Alkan O, Kim S, Harris JL, Wilson CJ, Myer VE, Finan PM, Root DE, Roberts TM, Golub T, Flaherty KT, Dummer R, Weber BL, Sellers WR, Schlegel R, Wargo JA, Hahn WC, Garraway LA. Nature. 2010 Dec 16;468(7326):968-72. doi: 10.1038/nature09627 PubMed 21107320.
Backbone
  Vector backbone: pDONR223
  Backbone manufacturer: Invitrogen
  Backbone size w/o insert (bp): 5005
  Vector type: Gateway Donor vector
Growth in bacteria
  Bacterial resistance: Spectinomycin, 50 μg/mL
  Growth temperature: 37°C
  Growth strain: DH5alpha
  Copy number: High Copy
Gene/Insert
  Gene/Insert name: AGK (alt name: multiple substrate lipid kinase;MULK)
  Species: H. sapiens (human)
  Insert size (bp): 1269
  Entrez Gene: AGK (a.k.a. CATC5, CTRCT38, MTDPS10, MULK)
  Cloning method: Gateway Cloning
  Sequencing primers: 5′ M13pUC-fwd; 3′ M13rev
Terms and licenses: Academic/Nonprofit Terms; Industry Terms: Not Available to Industry
Depositor comments: The ORF has no Stop codon. This design enables easy recombination into a destination vector to add an epitope tag of choice and Stop codon to the ORF. Do NOT use this plasmid directly for transfections. A set of 4 custom lentiviral vectors is available ( pLX301 (http://www.addgene.org/25895/) , pLX302 (http://www.addgene.org/25896/) , pLX303 (http://www.addgene.org/25897/) , pLX304 (http://www.addgene.org/25890/) ) to be used to express these ORFs in mammalian cells. These plasmids are not included in the kit and must be ordered separately.
How to cite: pDONR223-AGK was a gift from William Hahn & David Root (Addgene plasmid # 23578 ; http://n2t.net/addgene:23578 ; RRID:Addgene_23578)
